>Addgene plasmid #170340 | Epac-S-H90 | addgene full sequence | sequence record 335919 | Addgene NGS Result
AAGCTTGCCGCCACCATGGCGGCCGCAATGGTGAGCAAGGGCGAGGAGCTGTTCACCGGGGTGGTGCCCA
TCCTGGTCGAGCTGGACGGCGACGTAAACGGCCACAAGTTCAGCGTGTCCGGCGAGGGCGAGGGCGATGC
CACCTACGGCAAGCTGACCCTGAAGTTCATCTGCACCACCGGCAAGCTGCCCGTGCCCTGGCCCACCCTC
GTGACCACCCTGACCTGGGGCGTGCAGTGCTTCAGCCGCTACCCCGACCACATGAAGCAGCACGACTTCT
TCAAGTCCGCCATGCCCGAAGGCTACGTCCAGGAGCGCACCATCTTCTTCAAGGACGACGGCAACTACAA
GACCCGCGCCGAGGTGAAGTTCGAGGGCGACACCCTGGTGAACCGCATCGAGCTGAAGGGCATCGACTTC
AAGGAGGACGGCAACATCCTGGGGCACAAGCTGGAGTACAACTACATCAGCCACAACGTCTATATCACCG
CCGACAAGCAGAAGAACGGCATCAAGGCCAACTTCAAGATCCGCCACAACATCGAGGACGGCAGCGTGCA
GCTCGCCGACCACTACCAGCAGAACACCCCCATCGGCGACGGCCCCGTGCTGCTGCCCGACAACCACTAC
CTGAGCACCCAGTCCAAGCTGAGCAAAGACCCCAACGAGAAGCGCGATCACATGGTCCTGCTGGAGTTCG
TGACCGCCGCCGGGATCACTCTCGGCATGGACGAGCTGTACAAGTCCGGACTCAGATCTCGATATCAGCC
CGTGGGAACTCATGAGATGGAGGAGGAGTTGGCCGAAGCTGTGGCCCTGCTCTCCCAGCGGGGGCCTGAC
GCCCTGCTCACTGTGGCACTTCGAAAGCCCCCAGGTCAGCGCACGGATGAAGAGCTGGACCTCATCTTTG
AGGAGCTGCTGCACATCAAGGCTGTGGCCCACCTCTCCAACTCGGTGAAGCGAGAATTAGCGGCTGTTCT
GCTCTTTGAACCACACAGCAAGGCAGGGACCGTGTTGTTCAGCCAGGGGGACAAGGGCACTTCGTGGTAC
ATTATCTGGAAGGGATCTGTCAACGTGGTGACCCATGGCAAGGGGCTGGTGACCACCCTGCATGAGGGAG
ATGATTTTGGACAGCTGGCTCTGGTGAATGATGCACCCCGGGCAGCCACCATCATCCTGCGAGAAGACAA
CTGTCATTTCCTGCGTGTGGACAAGCAGGACTTCAACCGTATCATCAAGGATGTGGAGGCAAAGACCATG
CGGCTGGAAGAACATGGCAAAGTGGTGCTGGTGCTGGAGAGAGCCTCTCAGGGCGCCGGCCCTTCCCGAC
CCCCAACCCCAGGCAGGAACCGGTATACAGTGATGTCTGGCACCCCAGAGAAGATCCTAGAGCTTCTGTT
GGAGGCCATGGGACCAGATTCCAGTGCTCATGACCCAACAGAGACATTCCTCAGCGACTTCCTCCTGACC
CACAGGGTCTTCATGCCCAGCGCCCAACTCTGCGCTGCCCTTCTGCACCACTTCCATGTGGAGCCTGCGG
GTGGCAGCGAGCAGGAGCGCAGCACCTACGTCTGCAACAAGAGGCAGCAGATCTTGCGGCTGGTCAGCCA
GTGGGTGGCCCTGTATGGCTCCATGCTCCACACTGACCCTGTGGCCACCAGCTTCCTCCAGAAACTCTCA
GACCTGGTGGGCAGGGACACCCGACTCAGCAACCTGCTGAGGGAGCAGTGGCCAGAGAGGCGGCGATGCC
ACAGGTTGGAGAATGGCTGTGGGAATGCATCTCCTCAGATGAAGGCCCGGAACTTGCCTGTTTGGCTCCC
CAACCAGGACGAGCCCCTTCCTGGCAGCAGCTGTGCCATCCAAGTTGGGGATAAAGTCCCCTATGACATC
TGCCGGCCAGACCACTCAGTGTTGACCCTGCAGCTGCCTGTGACAGCCTCCGTGAGAGAGGTGATGGCAG
CGTTGGCCCAGGAGGATGGCTGGACCAAGGGGCAGGTGCTGGTGAAGGTCAATTCTGCAGGTGATGCCAT
TGGCCTGCAGCCAGATGCCCGTGGTGTGGCCACATCTCTGGGGCTCAATGAGCGTCTCTTTGTTGTCAAC
CCACAGGAAGCGCATGAGCTGATCCCACACCCTGACCAGCTGGGGCCCACTGTGGGCTCTGCTGAGGGGC
TGGACCTGGTGAGTGCCAAGGACCTGGCAGGCCAGCTGACGGACCACGACTGGAGCCTCTTCAACAGTAT
CCACCAGGTGGAGCTGATCCACTATGTGCTGGGCCCCCAGCATCTGCGGGATGTCACCACCGCCAACCTG
GAGCGCTTCATGCGCCGCTTCAATGAGCTGCAGTACTGGGTGGCCACCGAGCTGTGTCTCTGCCCCGTGC
CCGGCCCCCGGGCCCAGCTGCTCAGGAAGTTCATTAAGCTGGCGGCCCACCTCAAGGAGCAGAAGAATCT
CAATTCCTTCTTTGCCGTCATGTTTGGCCTCAGCAACTCGGCCATCAGCCGCCTAGCCCACACCTGGGAG
CGGCTGCCCCACAAAGTCCGGAAGCTGTACTCCGCCCTCGAGAGGCTGCTGGATCCCTCATGGAACCACC
GGGTATACCGACTGGCCCTCGCCAAGCTCTCCCCTCCTGTCATCCCCTTCATGCCCCTTCTTCTCAAAGA
CATGGCCGCCATTCATGAGGGAAACCACACACTAGTGGAGAATCTCATCAACTTTGAGAAGATGAGAATG
ATGGCCAGAGCCGCGCGGATGCTGCACCACTGCCGAAGCCACAACCCTGTGCCTCTCTCACCACTCAGAA
GCCGAGTTTCCCACCTCCACGAGGACAGCCAGGTGGCGAGGATTTCCACATGCTCGGAGCAGTCCCTGAG
CACCCGGAGTCCAGCCAGCACCTGGGCTTATGTCCAGCAGCTGAAGGTCATTGACAACCAGCGGGAACTC
TCCCGCCTCTCCCGAGAGCTGGAGCCAGCTAGCGAGCTCATGGACGGCGGCGTGCAGCTCGCCGACCACT
ACCAGCAGAACACCCCCATCGGCGACGGCCCCGTGCTGCTGCCCGACAACCACTACCTGAGCTACCAGTC
CGCCCTGAGCAAAGACCCCAACGAGAAGCGCGATCACATGGTCCTGCTGGAGTTCGTGACCGCCGCCGGG
ATCACTCTCGGCATGGACGAGCTGTACAAGGGTGGCAGCGGTGGCATGGTGAGCAAGGGCGAGGAGCTGT
TCACCGGGGTGGTGCCCATCCTGGTCGAGCTGGACGGCGACGTAAACGGCCACAAGTTCAGCGTGTCCGG
CGAGGGCGAGGGCGATGCCACCTACGGCAAGCTGACCCTGAAGCTGATCTGCACCACCGGCAAGCTGCCC
GTGCCCTGGCCCACCCTCGTGACCACCCTGGGCTACGGCCTGCAGTGCTTCGCCCGCTACCCCGACCACA
TGAAGCAGCACGACTTCTTCAAGTCCGCCATGCCCGAAGGCTACGTCCAGGAGCGCACCATCTTCTTCAA
GGACGACGGCAACTACAAGACCCGCGCCGAGGTGAAGTTCGAGGGCGACACCCTGGTGAACCGCATCGAG
CTGAAGGGCATCGACTTCAAGGAGGACGGCAACATCCTGGGGCACAAGCTGGAGTACAACTACAACAGCC
ACAACGTCTATATCACCGCCGACAAGCAGAAGAACGGCATCAAGGCCAACTTCAAGATCCGCCACAACAT
CGAGCCGAATTCCCTCGAGGTTAACGCGGCGCGCCTCTAATCTAGAGGGCCCTATTCTATAGTGTCACCT
AAATGCTAGAGCTCGCTGATCAGCCTCGACTGTGCCTTCTAGTTGCCAGCCATCTGTTGTTTGCCCCTCC
CCCGTGCCTTCCTTGACCCTGGAAGGTGCCACTCCCACTGTCCTTTCCTAATAAAATGAGGAAATTGCAT
CGCATTGTCTGAGTAGGTGTCATTCTATTCTGGGGGGTGGGGTGGGGCAGGACAGCAAGGGGGAGGATTG
GGAAGACAATAGCAGGCATGCTGGGGATGCGGTGGGCTCTATGGCTTCTGAGGCGGAAAGAACCAGCTGG
GGCTCTAGGGGGTATCCCC
[124 nt withheld, positions 4080-4203]
C
[91 nt withheld, positions 4205-4295]
A
[49 nt withheld, positions 4297-4345]
CCTTTGACGTTGGAGTCCACGTTCTTT
[37 nt withheld, positions 4373-4409]
ACCCTATCTCGGTCTATTCTTTTGATTTATAAGGGATTTTGCCGATTTCGGCCTATTGGTTAAAAAATGA
GCTGATTTAACAAAAATTTAACGCGAATTAATTCTGTGGAATGTGTGTCAGTTAGGGTGTGGAAAGTCCC
CAGGCTCCCCAGCAGGCAGAAGTATGCAAAGCATGCATCTCAATTAGTCAGCAACCAGGTGTGGAAAGTC
CCCAGGCTCCCCAGCAGGCAGAAGTATGCAAAGCATGCATCTCAATTAGTCAGCAACCATAGTCCCGCCC
CTAACTCCGCCCATCCCGCCCCTAACTCCGCCCAGTTCCGCCCATTCTCCGCCCCATGGCTGACTAATTT
TTTTTATTTATGCAGAGGCCGAGGCCGCCTCTGCCTCTGAGCTATTCCAGAAGTAGTGAGGAGGCTTTTT
TGGAGGCCTAGGCTTTTGCAAAAAGCTCCCGGGAGCTTGTATATCCATTTTCGGATCTGATCAAGAGACA
GGATGAGGATCGTTTCGCATGATTGAACAAGATGGATTGCACGCAGGTTCTCCGGCCGCTTGGGTGGAGA
GGCTATTCGGCTATGACTGGGCACAACAGACAATCGGCTGCTCTGATGCCGCCGTGTTCCGGCTGTCAGC
GCAGGGGCGCCCGGTTCTTTTTGTCAAGACCGACCTGTCCGGTGCCCTGAATGAACTGCAGGACGAGGCA
GCGCGGCTATCGTGGCTGGCCACGACGGGCGTTCCTTGCGCAGCTGTGCTCGACGTTGTCACTGAAGCGG
GAAGGGACTGGCTGCTATTGGGCGAAGTGCCGGGGCAGGATCTCCTGTCATCTCACCTTGCTCCTGCCGA
GAAAGTATCCATCATGGCTGATGCAATGCGGCGGCTGCATACGCTTGATCCGGCTACCTGCCCATTCGAC
CACCAAGCGAAACATCGCATCGAGCGAGCACGTACTCGGATGGAAGCCGGTCTTGTCGATCAGGATGATC
TGGACGAAGAGCATCAGGGGCTCGCGCCAGCCGAACTGTTCGCCAGGCTCAAGGCGCGCATGCCCGACGG
CGAGGATCTCGTCGTGACCCATGGCGATGCCTGCTTGCCGAATATCATGGTGGAAAATGGCCGCTTTTCT
GGATTCATCGACTGTGGCCGGCTGGGTGTGGCGGACCGCTATCAGGACATAGCGTTGGCTACCCGTGATA
TTGCTGAAGAGCTTGGCGGCGAATGGGCTGACCGCTTCCTCGTGCTTTACGGTATCGCCGCTCCCGATTC
GCAGCGCATCGCCTTCTATCGCCTTCTTGACGAGTTCTTCTGAGCGGGACTCTGGGGTTCGAAATGACCG
ACCAAGCGACGCCCAACCTGCCATCACGAGATTTCGATTCCACCGCCGCCTTCTATGAAAGGTTGGGCTT
CGGAATCGTTTTCCGGGACGCCGGCTGGATGATCCTCCAGCGCGGGGATCTCATGCTGGAGTTCTTCGCC
CACCCCAACTTGTTTATTGCAGCTTATAATGGTTACAAATAAAGCAATAGCATCACAAATTTCACAAATA
AAGCATTTTTTTCACTGCATTCTAGTTGTGGTTTGTCCAAACTCATCAATGTATCTTATCATGTCTGTAT
ACCGTCGACCTCTAGCTAGAGCTTGGCGTAATCATGGTCATAGCTGTTTCCTGTGTGAAATTGTTATCCG
CTCACAATTCCACACAACATACGAGCCGGAAGCATAAAGTGTAAAGCCTGGGGTGCCTAATGAGTGAGCT
AACTCACATTAATTGCGTTGCGCTCACTGCCCGCTTTCCAGTCGGGAAACCTGTCGTGCCAGCTGCATTA
ATGAATCGGCCAACGCGCGGGGAGAGGCGGTTTGCGTATTGGGCGCTCTTCCGCTTCCTCGCTCACTGAC
TCGCTGCGCTCGGTCGTTCGGCTGCGGCGAGCGGTATCAGCTCACTCAAAGGCGGTAATACGGTTATCCA
CAGAATCAGGGGATAACGCAGGAAAGAACATGTGAGCAAAAGGCCAGCAAAAGGCCAGGAACCGTAAAAA
GGCCGCGTTGCTGGCGTTTTTCCATAGGCTCCGCCCCCCTGACGAGCATCACAAAAATCGACGCTCAAGT
CAGAGGTGGCGAAACCCGACAGGACTATAAAGATACCAGGCGTTTCCCCCTGGAAGCTCCCTCGTGCGCT
CTCCTGTTCCGACCCTGCCGCTTACCGGATACCTGTCCGCCTTTCTCCCTTCGGGAAGCGTGGCGCTTTC
TCATAGCTCACGCTGTAGGTATCTCAGTTCGGTGTAGGTCGTTCGCTCCAAGCTGGGCTGTGTGCACGAA
CCCCCCGTTCAGCCCGACCGCTGCGCCTTATCCGGTAACTATCGTCTTGAGTCCAACCCGGTAAGACACG
ACTTATCGCCACTGGCAGCAGCCACTGGTAACAGGATTAGCAGAGCGAGGTATGTAGGCGGTGCTACAGA
GTTCTTGAAGTGGTGGCCTAACTACGGCTACACTAGAAGAACAGTATTTGGTATCTGCGCTCTGCTGAAG
CCAGTTACCTTCGGAAAAAGAGTTGGTAGCTCTTGATCCGGCAAACAAACCACCGCTGGTAGCGGTGGTT
TTTTTGTTTGCAAGCAGCAGATTACGCGCAGAAAAAAAGGATCTCAAGAAGATCCTTTGATCTTTTCTAC
GGGGTCTGACGCTCAGTGGAACGAAAACTCACGTTAAGGGATTTTGGTCATGAGATTATCAAAAAGGATC
TTCACCTAGATCCTTTTAAATTAAAAATGAAGTTTTAAATCAATCTAAAGTATATATGAGTAAACTTGGT
CTGACAGTTACCAATGCTTAATCAGTGAGGCACCTATCTCAGCGATCTGTCTATTTCGTTCATCCATAGT
TGCCTGACTCCCCGTCGTGTAGATAACTACGATACGGGAGGGCTTACCATCTGGCCCCAGTGCTGCAATG
ATACCGCGAGACCCACGCTCACCGGCTCCAGATTTATCAGCAATAAACCAGCCAGCCGGAAGGGCCGAGC
GCAGAAGTGGTCCTGCAACTTTATCCGCCTCCATCCAGTCTATTAATTGTTGCCGGGAAGCTAGAGTAAG
TAGTTCGCCAGTTAATAGTTTGCGCAACGTTGTTGCCATTGCTACAGGCATCGTGGTGTCACGCTCGTCG
TTTGGTATGGCTTCATTCAGCTCCGGTTCCCAACGATCAAGGCGAGTTACATGATCCCCCATGTTGTGCA
AAAAAGCGGTTAGCTCCTTCGGTCCTCCGATCGTTGTCAGAAGTAAGTTGGCCGCAGTGTTATCACTCAT
GGTTATGGCAGCACTGCATAATTCTCTTACTGTCATGCCATCCGTAAGATGCTTTTCTGTGACTGGTGAG
TACTCAACCAAGTCATTCTGAGAATAGTGTATGCGGCGACCGAGTTGCTCTTGCCCGGCGTCAATACGGG
ATAATACCGCGCCACATAGCAGAACTTTAAAAGTGCTCATCATTGGAAAACGTTCTTCGGGGCGAAAACT
CTCAAGGATCTTACCGCTGTTGAGATCCAGTTCGATGTAACCCACTCGTGCACCCAACTGATCTTCAGCA
TCTTTTACTTTCACCAGCGTTTCTGGGTGAGCAAAAACAGGAAGGCAAAATGCCGCAAAAAAGGGAATAA
GGGCGACACGGAAATGTTGAATACTCATACTCTTCCTTTTTCAATATTATTGAAGCATTTATCAGGGTTA
TTGTCTCATGAGCGGATACATATTTGAATGTATTTAGAAAAATAAACAAATAGGGGTTCCGCGCACATTT
CCCCGAAAAGTGCCACCTGACGTCGACGGATCGGGAGATCTCCCGATCCCCTATGGTGCACTCTCAGTAC
AATCTGCTCTGATGCCGCATAGTTAAGCCAGTATCTGCTCCCTGCTTGTGTGTTGGAGGTCGCTGAGTAG
TGCGCGAGCAAAATTTAAGCTACAACAAGGCAAGGCTTGACCGACAATTGCATGAAGAATCTGCTTAGGG
TTAGGCGTTTTGCGCTGCTTCGCGATGTACGGGCCAGATATACGCGTTGACATTGATTATTGACTAGTTA
TTAATAGTAATCAATTACGGGGTCATTAGTTCATAGCCCATATATGGAGTTCCGCGTTACATAACTTACG
GTAAATGGCCCGCCTGGCTGACCGCCCAACGACCCCCGCCCATTGACGTCAATAATGACGTATGTTCCCA
TAGTAACGCCAATAGGGACTTTCCATTGACGTCAATGGGTGGAGTATTTACGGTAAACTGCCCACTTGGC
AGTACATCAAGTGTATCATATGCCAAGTACGCCCCCTATTGACGTCAATGACGGTAAATGGCCCGCCTGG
CATTATGCCCAGTACATGACCTTATGGGACTTTCCTACTTGGCAGTACATCTACGTATTAGTCATCGCTA
TTACCATGGTGATGCGGTTTTGGCAGTACATCAATGGGCGTGGATAGCGGTTTGACTCACGGGGATTTCC
AAGTCTCCACCCCATTGACGTCAATGGGAGTTTGTTTTGGCACCAAAATCAACGGGACTTTCCAAAATGT
CGTAACAACTCCGCCCCATTGACGCAAATGGGCGGTAGGCGTGTACGGTGGGAGGTCTATATAAGCAGAG
CTCTCTGGCTAACTAGAGAACCCACTGCTTACTGGCTTATCGAAATTAATACGACTCACTATAGGGAGAC
CC
Features (pLannotate 1.2.2; 24 found; start..end, strand, type, name):
     28..744     +  CDS            mECFP: mECFP is a basic (constitutively fluorescent) cyan fluorescent protein published in 2006, derived from Aequorea victoria.
    745..762     +  misc_feature   MCS (fragment): multiple cloning site
    766..2967    +  CDS            RAPGEF3 (fragment): RPGF3_HUMAN - Also known as CGEF1, EPAC, EPAC1. Experimental evidence at protein level: Swiss-Prot protein existence level 1. Guanine nucleotide exchange factor (GEF) for RAP1A and RAP2A small GTPases that is activated by binding cAMP. Through simultaneous binding of PDE3B to RAPGEF3 and PIK3R6 is assembled in a signaling complex in which it activates the PI3K gamma complex and which is involved in angiogenesis. Plays a role in the modulation of the cAMP- induced dynamic control of endothelial barrier function through a pathway that is independent on Rho-mediated signaling. Required for the ac
   2980..3714    +  CDS            cp173Venus: circularly permuted form of the Venus yellow fluorescent protein (Nagai et al., 2004) efficient FRET acceptor for CFP
   3766..3784    -  promoter       SP6 promoter: promoter for bacteriophage SP6 RNA polymerase
   3810..4034    +  polyA_signal   bGH poly(A) signal: bovine growth hormone polyadenylation signal
   4038..4059    +  promoter       SV40 promoter (fragment): SV40 enhancer and early promoter
   4080..4508    +  rep_origin     f1 ori (sequence partly withheld): f1 bacteriophage origin of replication; arrow indicates direction of (+) strand synthesis
   4522..4851    +  promoter       SV40 promoter: SV40 enhancer and early promoter
   4918..5709    +  CDS            neo: KKA2_KLEPN - Also known as kan, nptII. Experimental evidence at protein level: Swiss-Prot protein existence level 1. Resistance to kanamycin, neomycin, paromomycin, ribostamycin, butirosin and gentamicin B. From Klebsiella pneumoniae.
   5733..5891    +  CDS            ble (fragment): BLE_KLEPN - Experimental evidence at protein level: Swiss-Prot protein existence level 1. Binding protein with a strong affinity to the bleomycin family of antibiotics. Binds to CL990; an antimitotic-antibiotic compound. From Klebsiella pneumoniae.
   5886..6007    +  polyA_signal   SV40 poly(A) signal: SV40 polyadenylation signal
   6080..6096    -  protein_bind   lac operator: The lac repressor binds to the lac operator to inhibit transcription in E. coli. This inhibition can be relieved by adding lactose or isopropyl-β-D-thiogalactopyranoside (IPTG). lac repressor encoded by lacI
   6104..6134    -  promoter       lac promoter: promoter for the E. coli lac operon
   6149..6170    -  protein_bind   CAP binding site: CAP binding activates transcription in the presence of cAMP. E. coli catabolite activator protein
   6183..6275    -  CDS            lacI (fragment): lac repressor; lacI; The lac repressor binds to the lac operator to inhibit transcription in E. coli. This inhibition can be relieved by adding lactose or isopropyl-β-D-thiogalactopyranoside (IPTG).
   6458..7046    -  rep_origin     ori: high-copy-number ColE1/pMB1/pBR322/pUC origin of replication
   7217..8077    -  CDS            AmpR: β-lactamase; bla; confers resistance to ampicillin, carbenicillin, and related antibiotics
   8078..8182    -  promoter       AmpR promoter: bla
   8241..8293    -  misc_feature   bom (fragment): basis of mobility region from pBR322
   8448..8827    +  enhancer       CMV enhancer: human cytomegalovirus immediate early enhancer
   8828..9031    +  promoter       CMV promoter: human cytomegalovirus (CMV) immediate early promoter
   9027..9060    +  LTR            5' LTR (truncated) (fragment): truncated 5' long terminal repeat (LTR) from HIV-1
   9076..9094    +  promoter       T7 promoter: promoter for bacteriophage T7 RNA polymerase
