[The description below was written by a language model from this plasmid's Addgene catalogue record and pLannotate feature annotations shown in this document.]
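Description:
Epac-S-H90 is a mammalian expression plasmid built on the pcDNA3 backbone that encodes a single-chain, genetically encoded FRET biosensor for cyclic AMP. It is propagated in E. coli through a high-copy ColE1/pUC-type origin with ampicillin selection (AmpR, β-lactamase). It also carries an f1 origin and an SV40 promoter-driven neomycin resistance cassette with an SV40 poly(A) signal, which allows G418 selection of stably transfected mammalian cells. The sequenced record is about 9.1 kb.

The payload is one open reading frame transcribed from the CMV immediate-early enhancer/promoter and terminated by the bovine growth hormone poly(A) signal. T7 and SP6 phage promoters flank the insert. The fusion consists of a monomeric cyan fluorescent protein (annotated as mECFP) as FRET donor, a short linker derived from a multiple cloning site, a fragment of human EPAC1 (RAPGEF3), and circularly permuted Venus (cp173Venus) as acceptor. The EPAC1 portion lacks the DEP domain and carries the T781A and F782A substitutions, which the record describes as rendering it catalytically dead. It should therefore act as a cAMP-binding sensing module rather than as an active exchange factor for Rap GTPases. In sensors of this design, cAMP binding changes the conformation of EPAC, which alters the distance or orientation between the two fluorophores and so changes the FRET signal.

The construct is intended for transfection into living cells to follow real-time fluctuations in cAMP levels by FRET imaging, and it comes from work comparing donor–acceptor pairs for Epac-based sensors. The short HIV-1 LTR, ble and lacI fragments in the automated annotation are probably backbone remnants or spurious matches, not functional elements.
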