Addgene plasmid #170340: Epac-S-H90
Purpose: CFP(UST)_EPACdDEPCD_cp173Venus(ST) biosensor to measure realtime changes in FRET reflecting fluctuations in cAMP levels in living cells.
Depositing lab: Kees Jalink. Depositing organization: Netherlands Cancer Institute. Publication: A comparison of donor-acceptor pairs for genetically encoded FRET sensors: application to the Epac cAMP sensor as an example. van der Krogt GN, Ogink J, Ponsioen B, Jalink K. PLoS ONE. 2008 . 3(4):e1916. 10.1371/journal.pone.0001916 PubMed 18382687.
Backbone
  Vector backbone: pcDNA3
  Backbone size w/o insert (bp): 5500
  Vector type: Mammalian Expression
  Selectable markers: Neomycin (select with G418)
Growth in bacteria
  Bacterial resistance: Ampicillin, 100 μg/mL
  Growth temperature: 37°C
  Growth strain: DH5alpha
  Copy number: High Copy
Gene/Insert
  Gene/Insert name: CFP(UST)_EPACdDEPCD_cp173Venus(ST)
  Species: H. sapiens (human)
  Mutation: Deletion of DEP domain, Catalytically dead T781A & F782A
  Entrez Gene: RAPGEF3 (a.k.a. CAMP-GEFI, EPAC, EPAC1, HSU79275, bcm910)
  Promoter: CMV
  Cloning method: Restriction Enzyme; 5′ cloning site Unknown (unknown if destroyed)
Terms and licenses: Academic/Nonprofit Terms; Industry Terms: Not Available to Industry
How to cite: Epac-S-H90 was a gift from Kees Jalink (Addgene plasmid # 170340 ; http://n2t.net/addgene:170340 ; RRID:Addgene_170340)
